>Addgene plasmid #23941 | pDONR223-CSK | depositor partial sequence | sequence record 11256 | Author sequence
ATGTCAGCAATACAGGCCGCCTGGCCATCCGGTACAGAATGTATTGCCAAGTACAACTTCCACGGCACTG
CCGAGCAGGACCTGCCCTTCTGCAAAGGAGACGTGCTCACCATTGTGGCCGTCACCAAGGACCCCAACTG
GTACAAAGCCAAAAACAAGGTGGGCCGTGAGGGCATCATCCCAGCCAACTACGTCCAGAAGCGGGAGGGC
GTGAAGGCGGGTACCAAACTCAGCCTCATGCCTTGGTTCCACGGCAAGATCACACGGGAGCAGGCTGAGC
GGCTTCTGTACCCGCCGGAGACAGGCCTGTTCCTGGTGCGGGAGAGCACCAACTACCCCGGAGACTACAC
GCTGTGCGTGAGCTGCGACGGCAAGGTGGAGCACTACCGCATCATGTACCATGCCAGCAAGCTCAGCATC
GACGAGGAGGTGTACTTTGAGAACCTCATGCAGCTGGTGGAGCACTACACCTCAGACGCAGATGGACTCT
GTACGCGCCTCATTAAACCAAAGGTCATGGAGGGCACAGTGGCGGCCCAGGATGAGTTCTACCGCAGCGG
CTGGGCCCTGAACATGAAGGAGCTGAAGCTGCTGCAGACCATCGGGAAGGGGGAGTTCGGAGACGTGATG
CTGGGCGATTACCGAGGGAACAAAGTCGCCGTCAAGTGCATTAAGAACGACGCCACTGCCCAGGCCTTCC
TGGCTGAAGCCTCAGTCATGACGCAACTGCGGCATAGCAACCTGGTGCAGCTCCTGGGCGTGATCGTGGA
GGAGAAGGGCGGGCTCTACATCGTCACTGAGTACATGGCCAAGGGGAGCCTTGTGGACTACCTGCGGTCT
AGGGGTCGGTCAGTGCTGGGCGGAGACTGTCTCCTCAAGTTCTCGCTAGATGTCTGCGAGGCCATGGAAT
ACCTGGAGGGCAACAATTTCGTGCATCGAGACCTGGCTGCCCGCAATGTGCTGGTGTCTGAGGACAACGT
GGCCAAGGTCAGCGACTTTGGTCTCACCAAGGAGGCGTCCAGCACCCAGGACACGGGCAAGCTGCCAGTC
AAGTGGACAGCCCCTGAGGCCCTGAGAGAGAAGAAATTCTCCACTAAGTCTGACGTGTGGAGTTTCGGAA
TCCTTCTCTGGGAAATCTACTCCTTTGGGCGAGTGCCTTATCCAAGAATTCCCCTGAAGGACGTCGTCCC
TCGGGTGGAGAAGGGCTACAAGATGGATGCCCCCGACGGCTGCCCGCCCGCAGTCTATGAAGTCATGAAG
AACTGCTGGCACCTGGACGCCGCCATGCGGCCCTCCTTCCTACAGCTCCGAGAGCAGCTTGAGCACATCA
AAACCCACGAGCTGCACCTG
