>Addgene plasmid #23941 | pDONR223-CSK | addgene partial sequence | sequence record 29780 | 23941 with M13pUC-fwd
GCTCGGGCCCAATAATGATTTTATTTTGACTGATAGTGACCTGTTCGTTGCAACAAATTGATGAGCAATG
CTTTTTTATAATGCCAACTTTGTACAAAAAAGTTGGCACCATGTCAGCAATACAGGCCGCCTGGCCATCC
GGTACAGAATGTATTGCCAAGTACAACTTCCACGGCACTGCCGAGCAGGACCTGCCCTTCTGCAAAGGAG
ACGTGCTCACCATTGTGGCCGTCACCAAGGACCCCAACTGGTACAAAGCCAAAAACAAGGTGGGCCGTGA
GGGCATCATCCCAGCCAACTACGTCCAGAAGCGGGAGGGCGTGAAGGCGGGTACCAAACTCAGCCTCATG
CCTTGGTTCCACGGCAAGATCACACGGGAGCAGGCTGAGCGGCTTCTGTACCCGCCGGAGACAGGCCTGT
TCCTGGTGCGGGAGAGCACCAACTACCCCGGAGACTACACGCTGTGCGTGAGCTGCGACGGCAAGGTGGA
GCACTACCGCATCATGTACCATGCCAGCAAGCTCAGCATCGACGAGGAGGTGTACTTTGAGAACCTCATG
CAGCTGGTGGAGCACTACACCTCAGACGCAGATGGACTCTGTACGCGCCTCATTAAACCAAAGGTCATGG
AGGGCACAGTGGCGGCCCAGGATGAGTTCTACCGCAGCGGCTGGGCCCTGAACATGAAGGAGCTGAAGCT
GCTGCA
