[The description below was written by a language model from this plasmid's Addgene catalogue record.]
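Description:
pDONR223-CSK is a Gateway entry clone built on the Invitrogen pDONR223 donor backbone (about 5 kb without insert). It carries the open reading frame of human CSK (c-src tyrosine kinase), an insert of roughly 1.35 kb introduced by Gateway recombination. It is a high-copy bacterial plasmid maintained under spectinomycin selection. The record gives no feature table, so the origin of replication and the exact recombination sites are not itemised. As a recombined donor-vector product, the ORF would be expected to sit between att sites that allow transfer into destination vectors. Flanking M13 forward and reverse primer sites are listed for sequencing across the insert.

The key design feature is that the CSK ORF lacks a stop codon. This "open" format lets the coding sequence be moved by recombination into a destination vector that supplies a C-terminal epitope tag and the stop codon in frame, so the user can choose the tag and expression context. The plasmid has no stated promoter for expression in mammalian cells, and the depositors note that it should not be used directly for transfection. It serves purely as a shuttle and archival source of the ORF. A companion set of lentiviral destination vectors (the pLX301–pLX304 series) is recommended for expressing the ORF in mammalian cells.

The clone belongs to a kit of kinase ORFs. The associated publication deals with resistance to RAF inhibition through reactivation of the MAP kinase pathway, which suggests use of such clones in gain-of-function studies of kinases.
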