Addgene plasmid #23941: pDONR223-CSK
Depositing lab: William Hahn & David Root. Depositing organization: Dana-Farber Cancer Institute. Publication: COT drives resistance to RAF inhibition through MAP kinase pathway reactivation. Johannessen CM, Boehm JS, Kim SY, Thomas SR, Wardwell L, Johnson LA, Emery CM, Stransky N, Cogdill AP, Barretina J, Caponigro G, Hieronymus H, Murray RR, Salehi-Ashtiani K, Hill DE, Vidal M, Zhao JJ, Yang X, Alkan O, Kim S, Harris JL, Wilson CJ, Myer VE, Finan PM, Root DE, Roberts TM, Golub T, Flaherty KT, Dummer R, Weber BL, Sellers WR, Schlegel R, Wargo JA, Hahn WC, Garraway LA. Nature. 2010 Dec 16;468(7326):968-72. doi: 10.1038/nature09627 PubMed 21107320.
Backbone
  Vector backbone: pDONR223
  Backbone manufacturer: Invitrogen
  Backbone size w/o insert (bp): 5005
  Vector type: Gateway Donor vector
Growth in bacteria
  Bacterial resistance: Spectinomycin, 50 μg/mL
  Growth temperature: 37°C
  Growth strain: DH5alpha
  Copy number: High Copy
Gene/Insert
  Gene/Insert name: CSK (alt name: c-src tyrosine kinase)
  Species: H. sapiens (human)
  Insert size (bp): 1353
  Entrez Gene: CSK
  Cloning method: Gateway Cloning
  Sequencing primers: 5′ M13pUC-fwd; 3′ M13rev
Terms and licenses: Academic/Nonprofit Terms; Industry Terms: Not Available to Industry
Depositor comments: The ORF has no Stop codon. This design enables easy recombination into a destination vector to add an epitope tag of choice and Stop codon to the ORF. Do NOT use this plasmid directly for transfections. A set of 4 custom lentiviral vectors is available ( pLX301 (http://www.addgene.org/25895/) , pLX302 (http://www.addgene.org/25896/) , pLX303 (http://www.addgene.org/25897/) , pLX304 (http://www.addgene.org/25890/) ) to be used to express these ORFs in mammalian cells. These plasmids are not included in the kit and must be ordered separately.
How to cite: pDONR223-CSK was a gift from William Hahn & David Root (Addgene plasmid # 23941 ; http://n2t.net/addgene:23941 ; RRID:Addgene_23941)
